Addgene plasmid #60680: A104T DJ-1 pET15b
Purpose: Recombinant protein expression of Park7
Depositing lab: Mark Wilson. Depositing organization: University of Nebraska at Lincoln. Publication: Structural impact of three Parkinsonism-associated missense mutations on human DJ-1. Lakshminarasimhan M, Maldonado MT, Zhou W, Fink AL, Wilson MA. Biochemistry. 2008 Feb 5;47(5):1381-92. doi: 10.1021/bi701189c. Epub 2008 Jan 9. PubMed 18181649.
Backbone
  Vector backbone: pET15b
  Backbone manufacturer: Novagen
  Backbone size w/o insert (bp): 5708
  Vector type: Bacterial Expression
Growth in bacteria
  Bacterial resistance: Ampicillin, 100 μg/mL
  Growth temperature: 37°C
  Growth strain: DH5alpha
  Copy number: High Copy
Gene/Insert
  Gene/Insert name: A104T DJ-1 pET15b (alt name: Park7)
  Species: H. sapiens (human)
  Mutation: A104T
  Entrez Gene: PARK7 (a.k.a. DJ-1, DJ1, GATD2, HEL-S-67p)
  Promoter: T7
  Tag / fusion protein: 6xHis (N terminal on backbone)
  Cloning method: Restriction Enzyme; 5′ cloning site NdeI (not destroyed); 3′ cloning site XhoI (not destroyed)
  Sequencing primers: 5′ T7; 3′ T7term
Terms and licenses: Academic/Nonprofit Terms; Industry Terms: Not Available to Industry
Depositor comments: Internal NdeI site of human DJ-1 eliminated by silent mutation (198A->T)
How to cite: A104T DJ-1 pET15b was a gift from Mark Wilson (Addgene plasmid # 60680 ; http://n2t.net/addgene:60680 ; RRID:Addgene_60680)
