[The description below was written by a language model from this plasmid's Addgene catalogue record.]
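Description:
A104T DJ-1 pET15b is a bacterial expression plasmid built on the Novagen pET15b backbone (5708 bp without insert) for producing a mutant form of human DJ-1, the product of the PARK7 gene, as a recombinant protein in E. coli. The plasmid is maintained under ampicillin selection, is listed as high copy, and is propagated in a standard cloning strain (DH5alpha). No feature table accompanies the record, so the origin of replication and other backbone elements are not itemised, and the insert size is not stated.

The DJ-1 coding sequence sits between the NdeI and XhoI sites of the vector, both of which were preserved, and is transcribed from the T7 promoter. Because this promoter is recognised by T7 RNA polymerase rather than the host enzyme, expression generally requires a host strain that supplies that polymerase, which is distinct from the strain used for propagation. Cloning into NdeI places the insert in frame with the backbone-encoded N-terminal 6xHis tag, allowing the protein to be purified by immobilised metal affinity chromatography. The insert carries the A104T missense substitution, one of the Parkinsonism-associated DJ-1 mutations examined in the associated study of their structural impact on the protein. The depositor also notes that an internal NdeI site in the human DJ-1 sequence was removed by a silent nucleotide change (198A to T), which does not alter the encoded protein and made the NdeI/XhoI cloning strategy possible. The construct is suited to preparing purified A104T DJ-1 for structural and biochemical comparison with the wild-type protein.
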