>Addgene plasmid #60680 | A104T DJ-1 pET15b | addgene partial sequence | sequence record 98438 | T7 5'-TAATACGACTCACTATAGGG-3'
TTTTGTTTAACTTTAAGAAGGAGATATACCATGGGCAGCAGCCATCATCATCATCATCACAGCAGCGGCC
TGGTGCCGCGCGGCAGCCATATGGCTTCCAAAAGAGCTCTGGTCATCCTGGCTAAAGGAGCAGAGGAAAT
GGAGACGGTCATCCCTGTAGATGTCATGAGGCGAGCTGGGATTAAGGTCACCGTTGCAGGCCTGGCTGGA
AAAGACCCAGTACAGTGTAGCCGTGATGTGGTCATTTGTCCTGATGCCAGCCTTGAAGATGCAAAAAAAG
AGGGACCTTATGATGTGGTGGTTCTACCAGGAGGTAATCTGGGCGCACAGAATTTATCTGAGTCTGCTGC
TGTGAAGGAGATACTGAAGGAGCAGGAAAACCGGAAGGGCCTGATAGCCACCATCTGTGCAGGTCCTACT
GCTCTGTTGGCTCATGAAATAGGTTTTGGAAGTAAAGTTACAACACACCCTCTTGCTAAAGACAAAATGA
TGAATGGAGGTCATTACACCTACTCTGAGAATCGTGTGGAAAAAGACGGCCTGATTCTTACAAGCCGGGG
GCCTGGGACCAGCTTCGAGTTTGCGCTTGCAATTGTTGAAGCCCTGAATGGCAAGGAGGTGGCGGCTCAA
GTGAAGGCTCCACTTG
