>Addgene plasmid #60680 | A104T DJ-1 pET15b | addgene partial sequence | sequence record 98439 | T7term 5'-GCTAGTTATTGCTCAGCGG-3'
AGCAGCCGGATCCTCGAGCTAGTCTTTAAGAACAAGTGGAGCCTTCACTTGAGCCGCCACCTCCTTGCCA
TTCAGGGCTTCAACAATTGCAAGCGCAAACTCGAAGCTGGTCCCAGGCCCCCGGCTTGTAAGAATCAGGC
CGTCTTTTTCCACACGATTCTCAGAGTAGGTGTAATGACCTCCATTCATCATTTTGTCTTTAGCAAGAGG
GTGTGTTGTAACTTTACTTCCAAAACCTATTTCATGAGCCAACAGAGCAGTAGGACCTGCACAGATGGTG
GCTATCAGGCCCTTCCGGTTTTCCTGCTCCTTCAGTATCTCCTTCACAGCAGCAGACTCAGATAAATTCT
GTGCGCCCAGATTACCTCCTGGTAGAACCACCACATCATAAGGTCCCTCTTTTTTTGCATCTTCAAGGCT
GGCATCAGGACAAATGACCACATCACGGCTACACTGTACTGGGTCTTTTCCAGCCAGGCCTGCAACGGTG
ACCTTAATCCCAGCTCGCCTCATGACATCTACAGGGATGACCGTCTCCATTTCCTCTGCTCCTTTAGCCA
GGATGACCAGAGCTCTTTTGGAAGCCATATGGCTGCCGCGCGGCACCAGGCCGCTGCTGTGATGATGATG
ATGATGGCTGCTGCCCATGGTATATCTCCTTCTTA
